>Addgene plasmid #224519 | pME-EGFP-P2A-iCre (JDW 921) | addgene full sequence | sequence record 456038 | Addgene NGS Result
CTTTCCTGCGTTATCCCCTGATTCTGTGGATAACCGTATTACCGCCTTTGAGTGAGCTGATACCGCTCGC
CGCAGCCGAACGACCGAGCGCAGCGAGTCAGTGAGCGAGGAAGCGGAAGAGCGCCCAATACGCAAACCGC
CTCTCCCCGCGCGTTGGCCGATTCATTAATGCAGCTGGCACGACAGGTTTCCCGACTGGAAAGCGGGCAG
TGAGCGCAACGCAATTAATACGCGTACCGCTAGCCAGGAAGAGTTTGTAGAAACGCAAAAAGGCCATCCG
TCAGGATGGCCTTCTGCTTAGTTTGATGCCTGGCAGTTTATGGCGGGCGTCCTGCCCGCCACCCTCCGGG
CCGTTGCTTCACAACGTTCAAATCCGCTCCCGGCGGATTTGTCCTACTCAGGAGAGCGTTCACCGACAAA
CAACAGATAAAACGAAAGGCCCAGTCTTCCGACTGAGCCTTTCGTTTTATTTGATGCCTGGCAGTTCCCT
ACTCTCGCGTTAACGCTAGCATGGATGTTTTCCCAGTCACGACGTTGTAAAACGACGGCCAGTCTTAAGC
TCGGGCCCCAAATAATGATTTTATTTTGACTGATAGTGACCTGTTCGTTGCAACAAATTGATGAGCAATG
CTTTTTTATAATGCCAACTTTGTACAAAAAAGCAGGCTGCCACCATGGTGAGCAAGGGCGAGGAGCTGTT
CACCGGGGTGGTGCCCATCCTGGTCGAGCTGGACGGCGACGTAAACGGCCACAAGTTCAGCGTGTCCGGC
GAGGGCGAGGGCGATGCCACCTACGGCAAGCTGACCCTGAAGTTCATCTGCACCACCGGCAAGCTGCCCG
TGCCCTGGCCCACCCTCGTGACCACCCTGACCTACGGCGTGCAGTGCTTCAGCCGCTACCCCGACCACAT
GAAGCAGCACGACTTCTTCAAGTCCGCCATGCCCGAAGGCTACGTCCAGGAGCGCACCATCTTCTTCAAG
GACGACGGCAACTACAAGACCCGCGCCGAGGTGAAGTTCGAGGGCGACACCCTGGTGAACCGCATCGAGC
TGAAGGGCATCGACTTCAAGGAGGACGGCAACATCCTGGGGCACAAGCTGGAGTACAACTACAACAGCCA
CAACGTCTATATCATGGCCGACAAGCAGAAGAACGGCATCAAGGTGAACTTCAAGATCCGCCACAACATC
GAGGACGGCAGCGTGCAGCTCGCCGACCACTACCAGCAGAACACCCCCATCGGCGACGGCCCCGTGCTGC
TGCCCGACAACCACTACCTGAGCACCCAGTCCGCCCTGAGCAAAGACCCCAACGAGAAGCGCGATCACAT
GGTCCTGCTGGAGTTCGTGACCGCCGCCGGGATCACTCTCGGCATGGACGAGCTGTACAAGCTCGAGGGA
AGCGGAGCCACTAACTTCTCCCTGTTGAAACAAGCAGGGGATGTCGAAGAGAATCCCGGGCCATCTAGAA
TGGTGCCCAAGAAGAAGAGGAAAGTCTCCAACCTGCTGACTGTGCACCAAAACCTGCCTGCCCTCCCTGT
GGATGCCACCTCTGATGAAGTCAGGAAGAACCTGATGGACATGTTCAGGGACAGGCAGGCCTTCTCTGAA
CACACCTGGAAGATGCTCCTGTCTGTGTGCAGATCCTGGGCTGCCTGGTGCAAGCTGAACAACAGGAAAT
GGTTCCCTGCTGAACCTGAGGATGTGAGGGACTACCTCCTGTACCTGCAAGCCAGAGGCCTGGCTGTGAA
GACCATCCAACAGCACCTGGGCCAGCTCAACATGCTGCACAGGAGATCTGGCCTGCCTCGCCCTTCTGAC
TCCAATGCTGTGTCCCTGGTGATGAGGAGAATCAGAAAGGAGAATGTGGATGCTGGGGAGAGAGCCAAGC
AGGCCCTGGCCTTTGAACGCACTGACTTTGACCAAGTCAGATCCCTGATGGAGAACTCTGACAGATGCCA
GGACATCAGGAACCTGGCCTTCCTGGGCATTGCCTACAACACCCTGCTGCGCATTGCCGAAATTGCCAGA
ATCAGAGTGAAGGACATCTCCCGCACCGATGGTGGGAGAATGCTGATCCACATTGGCAGGACCAAGACCC
TGGTGTCCACAGCTGGTGTGGAGAAGGCCCTGTCCCTGGGGGTTACCAAGCTGGTGGAGAGATGGATCTC
TGTGTCTGGTGTGGCTGATGACCCCAACAACTACCTGTTCTGCCGGGTCAGAAAGAATGGTGTGGCTGCC
CCTTCTGCCACCTCCCAACTGTCCACCCGGGCCCTGGAAGGGATCTTTGAGGCCACCCACCGCCTGATCT
ATGGTGCCAAGGATGACTCTGGGCAGAGATACCTGGCCTGGTCTGGCCACTCTGCCAGAGTGGGTGCTGC
CAGGGACATGGCCAGGGCTGGTGTGTCCATCCCTGAAATCATGCAGGCTGGTGGCTGGACCAATGTGAAC
ATTGTGATGAACTACATCAGAAACCTGGACTCTGAGACTGGGGCCATGGTGAGGCTGCTCGAGGATGGGG
ACTAAACCCAGCTTTCTTGTACAAAGTTGGCATTATAAGAAAGCATTGCTTATCAATTTGTTGCAACGAA
CAGGTCACTATCAGTCAAAATAAAATCATTATTTGCCATCCAGCTGATATCCCCTATAGTGAGTCGTATT
ACATGGTCATAGCTGTTTCCTGGCAGCTCTGGCCCGTGTCTCAAAATCTCTGATGTTACATTGCACAAGA
TAAAAATATATCATCATGAACAATAAAACTGTCTGCTTACATAAACAGTAATACAAGGGGTGTTATGAGC
CATATTCAACGGGAAACGTCGAGGCCGCGATTAAATTCCAACATGGATGCTGATTTATATGGGTATAAAT
GGGCTCGCGATAATGTCGGGCAATCAGGTGCGACAATCTATCGCTTGTATGGGAAGCCCGATGCGCCAGA
GTTGTTTCTGAAACATGGCAAAGGTAGCGTTGCCAATGATGTTACAGATGAGATGGTCAGACTAAACTGG
CTGACGGAATTTATGCCTCTTCCGACCATCAAGCATTTTATCCGTACTCCTGATGATGCATGGTTACTCA
CCACTGCGATCCCCGGAAAAACAGCATTCCAGGTATTAGAAGAATATCCTGATTCAGGTGAAAATATTGT
TGATGCGCTGGCAGTGTTCCTGCGCCGGTTGCATTCGATTCCTGTTTGTAATTGTCCTTTTAACAGCGAT
CGCGTATTTCGTCTCGCTCAGGCGCAATCACGAATGAATAACGGTTTGGTTGATGCGAGTGATTTTGATG
ACGAGCGTAATGGCTGGCCTGTTGAACAAGTCTGGAAAGAAATGCATAAACTTTTGCCATTCTCACCGGA
TTCAGTCGTCACTCATGGTGATTTCTCACTTGATAACCTTATTTTTGACGAGGGGAAATTAATAGGTTGT
ATTGATGTTGGACGAGTCGGAATCGCAGACCGATACCAGGATCTTGCCATCCTATGGAACTGCCTCGGTG
AGTTTTCTCCTTCATTACAGAAACGGCTTTTTCAAAAATATGGTATTGATAATCCTGATATGAATAAATT
GCAGTTTCATTTGATGCTCGATGAGTTTTTCTAATCAGAATTGGTTAATTGGTTGTAACACTGGCAGAGC
ATTACGCTGACTTGACGGGACGGCGCAAGCTCATGACCAAAATCCCTTAACGTGAGTTACGCGTCGTTCC
ACTGAGCGTCAGACCCCGTAGAAAAGATCAAAGGATCTTCTTGAGATCCTTTTTTTCTGCGCGTAATCTG
CTGCTTGCAAACAAAAAAACCACCGCTACCAGCGGTGGTTTGTTTGCCGGATCAAGAGCTACCAACTCTT
TTTCCGAAGGTAACTGGCTTCAGCAGAGCGCAGATACCAAATACTGTTCTTCTAGTGTAGCCGTAGTTAG
GCCACCACTTCAAGAACTCTGTAGCACCGCCTACATACCTCGCTCTGCTAATCCTGTTACCAGTGGCTGC
TGCCAGTGGCGATAAGTCGTGTCTTACCGGGTTGGACTCAAGACGATAGTTACCGGATAAGGCGCAGCGG
TCGGGCTGAACGGGGGGTTCGTGCACACAGCCCAGCTTGGAGCGAACGACCTACACCGAACTGAGATACC
TACAGCGTGAGCTATGAGAAAGCGCCACGCTTCCCGAAGGGAGAAAGGCGGACAGGTATCCGGTAAGCGG
CAGGGTCGGAACAGGAGAGCGCACGAGGGAGCTTCCAGGGGGAAACGCCTGGTATCTTTATAGTCCTGTC
GGGTTTCGCCACCTCTGACTTGAGCGTCGATTTTTGTGATGCTCGTCAGGGGGGCGGAGCCTATGGAAAA
ACGCCAGCAACGCGGCCTTTTTACGGTTCCTGGCCTTTTGCTGGCCTTTTGCTCACATGTT
Features (pLannotate 1.2.2; 11 found; start..end, strand, type, name):
    121..213     +  CDS            lacI (fragment): lac repressor; lacI; The lac repressor binds to the lac operator to inhibit transcription in E. coli. This inhibition can be relieved by adding lactose or isopropyl-β-D-thiogalactopyranoside (IPTG).
    268..295     -  terminator     rrnB T2 terminator: transcription terminator T2 from the E. coli rrnB gene
    427..470     +  terminator     rrnB T1 terminator: Escherichia coli rrnB; transcription terminator T1 from the E. coli rrnB gene
    517..553     -  CDS            lacZα (fragment): LacZα fragment of β-galactosidase; lacZ fragment
    569..668     +  protein_bind   attL1: mutant version of attL; recombination site for the Gateway® LR reaction LR Clonase™
    675..1391    +  CDS            EGFP: EGFP is a basic (constitutively fluorescent) green fluorescent protein published in 1996, derived from Aequorea victoria. It is reported to be a rapidly-maturing weak dimer with moderate acid sensitivity.
   1497..2522    +  CDS            cre: RECR_BPP1 - Experimental evidence at protein level: Swiss-Prot protein existence level 1. Catalyzes site-specific recombination between two 34-base- pair LOXP sites. Its role is to maintain the phage genome as a monomeric unit-copy plasmid in the lysogenic state. From Escherichia phage P1 (Bacteriophage P1).
   2526..2625    -  protein_bind   attL2: mutant version of attL; recombination site for the Gateway® LR reaction LR Clonase™
   2643..2661    -  promoter       T7 promoter: promoter for bacteriophage T7 RNA polymerase
   2795..3604    +  CDS            KanR: aminoglycoside phosphotransferase; aph(3')-Ia; confers resistance to kanamycin in bacteria or G418 (Geneticin®) in eukaryotes
   3751..4339    +  rep_origin     ori: high-copy-number ColE1/pMB1/pBR322/pUC origin of replication
