[The description below was written by a language model from this plasmid's Addgene catalogue record and pLannotate feature annotations shown in this document.]
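Description:
pME-EGFP-P2A-iCre (JDW 921) is a Gateway middle entry clone built on the pDONR221 backbone, intended as a modular building block for MultiSite Gateway assembly rather than as a stand-alone expression vector. The 4.4 kb plasmid is propagated in E. coli from a high-copy ColE1/pUC-type origin and selected with kanamycin through an aminoglycoside phosphotransferase (KanR) gene. Upstream of the cloning region lie the rrnB T1 and T2 terminators typical of pDONR vectors, which insulate the insert from read-through transcription in bacteria. Short lacI and lacZα fragments and a T7 promoter pointing back toward the insert are backbone remnants with no evident role in the payload.

The insert, flanked by attL1 and attL2 recombination sites, is a synthetic bicistronic open reading frame. EGFP comes first, followed by a gap in the annotation that corresponds to the P2A element named in the record, and then iCre, a codon-optimized version of the bacteriophage P1 Cre recombinase. The P2A peptide causes ribosomal skipping during translation, so a single transcript yields separate EGFP and Cre proteins, and green fluorescence marks the cells that express the recombinase.

No eukaryotic promoter or polyadenylation signal is annotated within the att sites. These are meant to be supplied by 5' and 3' entry clones when the cassette is combined with them in an LR Clonase reaction into a destination vector. The resulting constructs allow promoter-specific, fluorescently traceable Cre delivery for recombination of loxP-flanked alleles or reporters. The associated toolkit is described as being for use in vertebrate model systems.
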