Addgene plasmid #224519: pME-EGFP-P2A-iCre (JDW 921)
Purpose: A Gateway compatible middle entry clone containing EGFP P2A iCre (codon optimized cre)
Depositing lab: Joshua Wythe. Depositing organization: University of Virginia. Publication: MultiSite Assembly of Gateway Induced Clones (MAGIC): a flexible cloning toolbox for use in vertebrate model systems. Gillespie WB 3rd, Zhang Y, Ruiz OE, Cerda J 3rd, Ortiz-Guzman J, Sherman M, Turner WD, Largoza G, Mosser LE, Fujimoto E, Chien CB, Kwan KM, Arenkiel BR, Devine WP, Wythe JD. Development. 2025 Nov 15;152(22):dev204308. doi: 10.1242/dev.204308. Epub 2025 Nov 13. PubMed 41230856.
Backbone
  Vector backbone: pDONR221
  Vector type: Cre/Lox
Growth in bacteria
  Bacterial resistance: Kanamycin, 50 μg/mL
  Growth temperature: 37°C
  Growth strain: DH5alpha
  Copy number: High Copy
Gene/Insert
  Gene/Insert name: EGFP-P2A-iCre
  Species: Synthetic
  Cloning method: Gateway Cloning
Terms and licenses: Academic/Nonprofit Terms; Industry Terms: Not Available to Industry
Depositor comments: Please visit https://doi.org/10.1101/2024.07.13.603267 for bioRxiv preprint.
How to cite: pME-EGFP-P2A-iCre (JDW 921) was a gift from Joshua Wythe (Addgene plasmid # 224519 ; http://n2t.net/addgene:224519 ; RRID:Addgene_224519)
